Addgene plasmid #148975: pGBW-m4046227
Purpose: Yeast Expression plasmid for SARS-CoV-2 ORF7a protein
Depositing lab: Ginkgo Bioworks & Benjie Chen. Depositing organization: Ginkgo Bioworks.
Backbone
  Vector backbone: AmpR; 2u URA3
  Backbone size w/o insert (bp): 4078
  Vector type: Yeast Expression
  Selectable markers: URA3
Growth in bacteria
  Bacterial resistance: Ampicillin, 100 μg/mL
  Growth temperature: 37°C
  Growth strain: DH5alpha
  Copy number: High Copy
Gene/Insert
  Gene/Insert name: SARS-CoV-2 ORF7a protein
  Species: S. cerevisiae (budding yeast); Severe acute respiratory syndrome coronavirus 2
  Insert size (bp): 359
  Mutation: wt
  Entrez Gene: ORF7a (a.k.a. GU280_gp07)
  Promoter: pGAL1
  Tag / fusion protein: Cleavable thrombin;MBP (C terminal on backbone)
  Cloning method: Unknown
Resource information
  A portion of this plasmid was derived from a plasmid made by: GinkgoBioworks
Depositor comments: NCBI Reference Sequence: YP_009724395.1. Created by gene synthesis with Not1 site. NGS used for QC was performed by Ginkgo and may not fully cover the entire plasmid.
How to cite: pGBW-m4046227 was a gift from Ginkgo Bioworks & Benjie Chen (Addgene plasmid # 148975 ; http://n2t.net/addgene:148975 ; RRID:Addgene_148975)
