[The description below was written by a language model from this plasmid's Addgene catalogue record and pLannotate feature annotations shown in this document.]
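Description:
pGBW-m4046227 is an episomal yeast expression plasmid for producing the SARS-CoV-2 ORF7a accessory protein in Saccharomyces cerevisiae. It is an E. coli–yeast shuttle vector. In bacteria it replicates from a ColE1/pUC-type origin and is selected with ampicillin through a β-lactamase gene that the annotation places downstream of a cat promoter. In yeast it is maintained at high copy by the 2μ origin and selected by uracil prototrophy through URA3, a marker that can also be counterselected with 5-FOA. The annotation also detects a short rop-like coding segment adjacent to AmpR, although the catalogue lists the plasmid as high copy. Phage T3Te and T7Te terminators flank the bacterial origin and a tonB terminator sits upstream of the resistance cassette, presumably insulating these modules from read-through transcription.

The expression cassette places the wild-type ORF7a coding sequence, made by gene synthesis, under the galactose-inducible, Gal4-regulated GAL1 promoter. The listing of budding yeast alongside the virus as species may indicate codon adaptation, but the record does not say so. ORF7a is followed in the same orientation by an E. coli maltose-binding protein (malE) sequence and then a CYC1 terminator. According to the catalogue, MBP is a C-terminal tag supplied by the backbone and is separated from ORF7a by a thrombin cleavage site, so the fusion partner can be removed after amylose-affinity purification. The short gap between the two annotated coding regions is consistent with such a linker.

The plasmid is suited to inducible production and purification of ORF7a, a viral protein described as an antagonist of host tetherin (BST2). The depositor notes that the sequencing used for quality control may not cover the entire plasmid.
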