Features (pLannotate 1.2.2; 14 found; start..end, strand, type, name):
     25..466     +  promoter       GAL1 promoter: S. cerevisiae GAL1; inducible promoter, regulated by Gal4
    478..840     +  CDS            NS7A_SARS2: Experimental evidence at protein level: Swiss-Prot protein existence level 1. Plays a role as antagonist of host tetherin (BST2), disrupting its antiviral effect. Acts by binding to BST2 thereby interfering with its glycosylation. May suppress small interfering RNA (siRNA). May bind to host ITGAL, thereby playing a role in attachment or modulation of leukocytes. From Severe acute respiratory syndrome coronavirus 2 (2019-nCoV) (SARS-CoV-2).
    856..1956    +  CDS            malE (fragment): MALE_ECO57 - Experimental evidence at protein level: Swiss-Prot protein existence level 1. Part of the ABC transporter complex MalEFGK involved in maltose/maltodextrin import. Binds maltose and higher maltodextrins. From Escherichia coli O157:H7.
   1985..2157    +  terminator     CYC1 terminator (fragment): S. cerevisiae CYC1; transcription terminator for CYC1
   2193..2369    +  promoter       URA3 promoter (fragment): S. cerevisiae URA3
   2370..3173    +  CDS            URA3: orotidine-5'-phosphate decarboxylase, required for uracil biosynthesis; S. cerevisiae URA3; yeast auxotrophic marker, counterselectable with 5-fluoroorotic acid (5-FOA)
   3256..4238    -  rep_origin     2μ ori: yeast 2μ plasmid origin of replication
   4316..4345    +  terminator     T3Te terminator: phage T3 early transcription terminator
   4367..4954    +  rep_origin     ori: high-copy-number ColE1/pMB1/pBR322/pUC origin of replication
   4966..4993    -  terminator     T7Te terminator: phage T7 early transcription terminator
   5017..5208    -  CDS            rop: Rop protein, which maintains plasmids at low copy number; rop
   5209..6069    -  CDS            AmpR: β-lactamase; bla; confers resistance to ampicillin, carbenicillin, and related antibiotics
   6070..6172    -  promoter       cat promoter: promoter of the E. coli cat gene encoding chloramphenicol acetyltransferase
   6173..6204    -  terminator     tonB terminator: bidirectional E. coli tonB-P14 transcription terminator
>Addgene plasmid #148975 | pGBW-m4046227 | depositor full sequence | sequence record 291428 | Full Sequence
GCGGCCGCTTGCTATATTGAAGTACGGATTAGAAGCCGCCGAGCGGGCGACAGCCCTCCGACGGAAGACT
CTCCTCCGTGCGTCCTCGTCTTCACCGGTCGCGTTCCTGAAACGCAGATGTGCCTCGCGCCGCACTGCTC
CGAACAATAAAGATTCTACAATACTAGCTTTTATGGTTATGAAGAGGAAAAATTGGCAGTAACCTGGCCC
CACAAACCTTCAAATTAACGAATCAAATTAACAACCATAGGATGATAATGCGATTAGTTTTTTAGCCTTA
TTTCTGGGGTAATTAATCAGCGAAGCGATGATTTTTGATCTATTAACAGATATATAAATGGAAAAGCTGC
ATAACCACTTTAACTAATACTTTCAACATTTTCAGTTTGTATTACTTCTTATTCAAATGTCATAAAAGTA
TCAACAAAAAATTGTTAATATACCTCTATACTTTAACGTCAAGGAGAAAAAACTATAATGAAAATTATTC
TTTTCTTGGCACTGATAACACTCGCTACTTGTGAGCTTTATCACTACCAAGAGTGTGTTAGAGGTACAAC
AGTACTTTTAAAAGAACCTTGCTCTTCTGGAACATACGAGGGCAATTCACCATTTCATCCTCTAGCTGAT
AACAAATTTGCACTGACTTGCTTTAGCACTCAATTTGCTTTTGCTTGTCCTGACGGCGTAAAACACGTCT
ATCAGTTACGTGCCAGATCAGTTTCACCTAAACTGTTCATCAGACAAGAGGAAGTTCAAGAACTTTACTC
TCCAATTTTTCTTATTGTTGCGGCAATAGTGTTTATAACACTTTGCTTCACACTCAAAAGAAAGACAGAA
CTCGTGCCGAGAGGTTCTAAAATCGAGGAAGGTAAGCTAGTCATTTGGATAAATGGAGATAAGGGTTACA
ACGGTTTGGCAGAAGTAGGCAAGAAATTTGAAAAGGACACAGGTATCAAGGTGACGGTTGAACATCCAGA
CAAGTTAGAAGAAAAATTCCCTCAAGTTGCTGCTACTGGTGATGGTCCCGACATTATTTTCTGGGCCCAC
GATCGTTTTGGTGGATATGCTCAGTCAGGTTTGCTGGCTGAGATCACCCCAGACAAGGCCTTCCAAGATA
AATTGTACCCATTCACTTGGGATGCTGTCAGATACAACGGTAAGCTTATAGCATATCCAATTGCTGTTGA
AGCCTTATCGTTGATCTACAATAAGGACTTGTTACCTAACCCACCAAAGACATGGGAAGAAATTCCAGCT
TTGGATAAAGAGCTAAAGGCCAAGGGAAAAAGCGCTTTGATGTTTAACTTACAAGAACCTTATTTCACCT
GGCCATTAATCGCTGCTGACGGTGGTTACGCATTTAAATACGAAAACGGTAAGTATGACATTAAGGATGT
CGGCGTTGATAATGCTGGTGCAAAGGCTGGTTTGACCTTCTTGGTTGATTTAATAAAGAATAAACACATG
AACGCTGACACTGACTACTCTATCGCCGAAGCCGCTTTCAACAAGGGTGAAACTGCTATGACCATAAATG
GTCCATGGGCCTGGAGTAACATTGATACTTCTAAAGTAAACTATGGTGTCACTGTTTTGCCTACATTCAA
AGGCCAACCATCCAAGCCCTTTGTCGGTGTTCTATCCGCTGGCATCAATGCTGCTTCTCCAAACAAGGAG
CTAGCTAAAGAATTTTTGGAAAATTACTTGTTAACTGACGAAGGTTTGGAGGCCGTTAACAAGGACAAGC
CATTGGGTGCTGTCGCTTTGAAATCTTACGAAGAAGAATTGGCTAAGGATCCCAGAATTGCCGCTACCAT
GGAGAACGCCCAAAAGGGTGAAATTATGCCAAACATCCCACAAATGTCAGCCTTCTGGTACGCAGTTAGG
ACTGCCGTGATTAATGCTGCTTCCGGTAGACAAACCGTCGACGAAGCATTAAAAGATGCTCAAACGTAAA
CAGGCCCCTTTTCCTTTGTCGATATCATGTAATTAGTTATGTCACGCTTACATTCACGCCCTCCTCCCAC
ATCCGCTCTAACCGAAAAGGAAGGAGTTAGACAACCTGAAGTCTAGGTCCCTATTTATTTTTTTTAATAG
TTATGTTAGTATTAAGAACGTTATTTATATTTCAAATTTTTCTTTTTTTTCTGTACAAAGCGGCCGCCGA
ACCACTAGTGCACTGCAGTACACGGTTTCCTTGAAATTTTTTTGATTCGGTAATCTCCGAACAGAAGGAA
GAACGAAGGAAGGAGCACAGACTTAGATTGGTATATATACGCATATGTAGTGTTGAAGAAACATGAAATT
GCCCAGTATTCTTAACCCAACTGCACAGAACAAAAACGTGCAGGAAACGAAGATAAATCATGTCGAAAGC
TACATATAAGGAACGTGCTGCTACTCATCCTAGTCCTGTTGCTGCCAAGCTATTTAATATCATGCACGAA
AAGCAAACAAACTTGTGTGCTTCATTGGATGTTCGTACCACCAAGGAATTACTGGAGTTAGTTGAAGCAT
TAGGTCCCAAAATTTGTTTACTAAAAACACATGTGGATATCTTGACTGATTTTTCCATGGAGGGCACAGT
TAAGCCGCTAAAGGCATTATCCGCCAAGTACAATTTTTTACTCTTCGAGGACAGAAAATTTGCTGACATT
GGTAATACAGTCAAATTGCAGTACTCTGCGGGTGTATACAGAATAGCAGAATGGGCAGACATTACGAATG
CACACGGTGTGGTGGGCCCAGGTATTGTTAGCGGTTTGAAGCAGGCGGCAGAAGAAGTAACAAAGGAACC
TAGAGGCCTTTTGATGTTAGCAGAATTGTCATGCAAGGGCTCCCTATCTACTGGAGAATATACTAAGGGT
ACTGTTGACATTGCGAAGAGCGACAAAGATTTTGTTATCGGCTTTATTGCTCAAAGAGACATGGGTGGAA
GAGATGAAGGTTACGATTGGTTGATTATGACACCCGGTGTGGGTTTAGATGACAAGGGAGATGCATTGGG
TCAACAGTATAGAACCGTGGATGATGTGGTTTCTACAGGATCTGACATTATTATTGTTGGAAGAGGACTA
TTTGCAAAGGGAAGGGATGCTAAGGTAGAGGGTGAACGTTACAGAAAAGCAGGCTGGGAAGCATATTTGA
GAAGATGCGGCCAGCAAAACTAAAAAACTGTATTATAAGTAAATGCATGTATACTAAACTCACAAATTAG
AGCTTCAATTTAATTATATCAGTTATTACCCGAGTAACGAAGCATCTGTGCTTCATTTTGTAGAACAAAA
ATGCAACGCGAGAGCGCTAATTTTTCAAACAAAGAATCTGAGCTGCATTTTTACAGAACAGAAATGCAAC
GCGAAAGCGCTATTTTACCAACGAAGAATCTGTGCTTCATTTTTGTAAAACAAAAATGCAACGCGAGAGC
GCTAATTTTTCAAACAAAGAATCTGAGCTGCATTTTTACAGAACAGAAATGCAACGCGAGAGCGCTATTT
TACCAACAAAGAATCTATACTTCTTTTTTGTTCTACAAAAATGCATCCCGAGAGCGCTATTTTTCTAACA
AAGCATCTTAGATTACTTTTTTTCTCCTTTGTGCGCTCTATAATGCAGTCTCTTGATAACTTTTTGCACT
GTAGGTCCGTTAAGGTTAGAAGAAGGCTACTTTGGTGTCTATTTTCTCTTCCATAAAAAAAGCCTGACTC
CACTTCCCGCGTTTACTGATTACTAGCGAAGCTGCGGGTGCATTTTTTCAAGATAAAGGCATCCCCGATT
ATATTCTATACCGATGTGGATTGCGCATACTTTGTGAACAGAAAGTGATAGCGTTGATGATTCTTCATTG
GTCAGAAAATTATGAACGGTTTCTTCTATTTTGTCTCTATATACTACGTATAGGAAATGTTTACATTTTC
GTATTGTTTTCGATTCACTCTATGAATAGTTCTTACTACAATTTTTTTGTCTAAAGAGTAATACTAGAGA
TAAACATAAAAAATGTAGAGGTCGAGTTTAGATGCAAGTTCAAGGAGCGAAAGGTGGATGGGTAGGTTAT
ATAGGGATATAGCACAGAGATATATAGCAAAGAGATACTTTTGAGCAATGTTTGTGGAAGCGGTATTCGC
AATATTTTAGTAGCTCGTTACAGTCCGGTGCGTTTTTGGTTTTTTGAAAGTGCGTCATCAGAGCGCTTTT
GGTTTTCAAAAGCGCTCTGAAGTTCCTATACTTTCTAGCTAGAGAATAGGAACTTCCCGAGCGGCCGCGT
GTTACAAGCTTGACTCCAGCGTAACTGGACTGCAATCAACTCACTGGCTCACCTTCACGGGTGGGCCTTT
CTTCGGTAGAAAATCAAAGGATCTTCTTGAGATCCTTTTTTTCTGCGCGTAATCTGCTGCTTGCAAACAA
AAAAACCACCGCTACCAGCGGTGGTTTGTTTGCCGGATCAAGAGCTACCAACTCTTTTTCCGAGGTAACT
GGCTTCAGCAGAGCGCAGATACCAAATACTGTTCTTCTAGTGTAGCCGTAGTTAGGCCACCACTTCAAGA
ACTCTGTAGCACCGCCTACATACCTCGCTCTGCTAATCCTGTTACCAGTGGCTGCTGCCAGTGGCGATAA
GTCGTGTCTTACCGGGTTGGACTCAAGACGATAGTTACCGGATAAGGCGCAGCGGTCGGGCTGAACGGGG
GGTTCGTGCACACAGCCCAGCTTGGAGCGAACGACCTACACCGAACTGAGATACCTACAGCGTGAGCTAT
GAGAAAGCGCCACGCTTCCCGAAGGGAGAAAGGCGGACAGGTATCCGGTAAGCGGCAGGGTCGGAACAGG
AGAGCGCACGAGGGAGCTTCCAGGGGTAAACGCCTGGTATCTTTATAGTCCTGTCGGGTTTCGCCACCTC
TGACTTGAGCATCGATTTTTGTGATGCTCGTCAGGGGGGCGGAGCCTATGGAAAAACGCCAGCAACGCAG
AAAGGCCCACCCGAAGGTGAGCCAGGTGATTACATTTGGGCCCTCATCAGAGGTTTTCACCGTCATCACC
GAAACGCGCGAGGCAGCTGCGGTAAAGCTCATCAGCGTGGTCGTGAAGCGATTCACAGATGTCTGCCTGT
TCATCCGCGTCCAGCTCGTTGAGTTTCTCCAGAAGCGTTAATGTCTGGCTTCTGATAAAGCGGGCCATGT
TAAGGGCGGTTTTTTCCTGTTTGGTCACTTACCAATGCTTAATCAGTGAGGCACCTATCTCAGCGATCTG
TCTATTTCGTTCATCCATAGTTGCCTGACTCCCCGTCGTGTAGATAACTACGATGCGGGAGGGCTTACCA
TCTGGCCCCAGTGCTGCAATGATACCGCGAGACCCACGCTCACCGGCTCCAGATTTATCAGCAATAAACC
AGCCAGCCGGGAGGGCCGAGCGCAGAAGTGATCCTGCAACTTTATCCGCCTCCATCCAGTCTATTAATTG
TTGCCGGGAAGCTAGAGTAAGTAGTTCGCCAGTTAATAGTTTGCGCAACGTTGTTGCCATTGCTACAGGC
ATCGTGGTGTCACGCTCGTCGTTTGGTATGGCTTCATTCAGCTCCGGTTCCCAACGATCAAGGCGAGTTA
CATGATCCCCCATGTTGTGCAAAAAAGCGGTTAGCTCCTTCGGTCCTCCGATCGTTGCCAGAAGTAAGTT
GGCCGCAGTGTTATCACTCATGGTTATGGCAGCACTGCATAATTCTCTTACTGTCATGCCATCCGTGAGA
TGCTTTTCTGTGACTGGTGAGTACTCAACCAAGTCATTCTGAGAATAGTGTATGCGGCGACCGAGTTGCT
CTTGCCCGGCGTCAATACGGGATAATACCGCGCCACATAGCAGAACTTTAAAAGTGCTCATCATTGGAAA
ACGTTCTTCGGGGCGTAAACTCTCAAGGATCTTACCGCTGTTGAGATCCAGTTCGATGTAACCCACTCGT
GCACCCAACTGATCTTCAGCATCTTTTACTTTCACCAGCGTTTCTGGGTGAGCAAAAACAGGAAGGCAAA
ATGCCGCAAAAAAGGGAATAAGGGCGACACGGAAATGTTGAATACTCATTTTAGCTTCCTTAGCTCCTGA
AAATCTCGATAACTCAAAAAATACGCCCGGTAGTGATCTTATTTCATTATGGTGAAAGTTGGAACCTCTT
ACGTGCCGATCAAGTCAAAAGCCTCCGGTCGGAGGCTTTTGACTTTCTGCTATGGAGGTCAGGTATGATT
TAAATGGTCAGTTAGA
