>Addgene plasmid #148975 | pGBW-m4046227 | addgene partial sequence | sequence record 297233 | Ginkgo NGS Result
GCGGCCGCTTGCTATATTGAAGTACGGATTAGAAGCCGCCGAGCGGGCGACAGCCCTCCGACGGAAGACT
CTCCTCCGTGCGTCCTCGTCTTCACCGGTCGCGTTCCTGAAACGCAGATGTGCCTCGCGCCGCACTGCTC
CGAACAATAAAGATTCTACAATACTAGCTTTTATGGTTATGAAGAGGAAAAATTGGCAGTAACCTGGCCC
CACAAACCTTCAAATTAACGAATCAAATTAACAACCATAGGATGATAATGCGATTAGTTTTTTAGCCTTA
TTTCTGGGGTAATTAATCAGCGAAGCGATGATTTTTGATCTATTAACAGATATATAAATGGAAAAGCTGC
ATAACCACTTTAACTAATACAACATTTTCAGTTTGTATTACTTCTTATTCAAATGTCATAAAAGTATCAA
CAAAAAATTGTTAATATACCTCTATACTTTAACGTCAAGGAGAAAAAACTATAATGAAAATTATTCTTTT
CTTGGCACTGATAACACTCGCTACTTGTGAGCTTTATCACTACCAAGAGTGTGTTAGAGGTACAACAGTA
CTTTTAAAAGAACCTTGCTCTTCTGGAACATACGAGGGCAATTCACCATTTCATCCTCTAGCTGATAACA
AATTTGCACTGACTTGCTTTAGCACTCAATTTGCTTTTGCTTGTCCTGACGGCGTAAAACACGTCTATCA
GTTACGTGCCAGATCAGTTTCACCTAAACTGTTCATCAGACAAGAGGAAGTTCAAGAACTTTACTCTCCA
ATTTTTCTTATTGTTGCGGCAATAGTGTTTATAACACTTTGCTTCACACTCAAAAGAAAGACAGAACTCG
TGCCGAGAGGTTCTAAAATCGAGGAAGGTAAGCTAGTCATTTGGATAAATGGAGATAAGGGTTACAACGG
TTTGGCAGAAGTAGGCAAGAAATTTGAAAAGGACACAGGTATCAAGGTGACGGTTGAACATCCAGACAAG
TTAGAAGAAAAATTCCCTCAAGTTGCTGCTACTGGTGATGGTCCCGACATTATTTTCTGGGCCCACGATC
GTTTTGGTGGATATGCTCAGTCAGGTTTGCTGGCTGAGATCACCCCAGACAAGGCCTTCCAAGATAAATT
GTACCCATTCACTTGGGATGCTGTCAGATACAACGGTAAGCTTATAGCATATCCAATTGCTGTTGAAGCC
TTATCGTTGATCTACAATAAGGACTTGTTACCTAACCCACCAAAGACATGGGAAGAAATTCCAGCTTTGG
ATAAAGAGCTAAAGGCCAAGGGAAAAAGCGCTTTGATGTTTAACTTACAAGAACCTTATTTCACCTGGCC
ATTAATCGCTGCTGACGGTGGTTACGCATTTAAATACGAAAACGGTAAGTATGACATTAAGGATGTCGGC
GTTGATAATGCTGGTGCAAAGGCTGGTTTGACCTTCTTGGTTGATTTAATAAAGAATAAACACATGAACG
CTGACACTGACTACTCTATCGCCGAAGCCGCTTTCAACAAGGGTGAAACTGCTATGACCATAAATGGTCC
ATGGGCCTGGAGTAACATTGATACTTCTAAAGTAAACTATGGTGTCACTGTTTTGCCTACATTCAAAGGC
CAACCATCCAAGCCCTTTGTCGGTGTTCTATCCGCTGGCATCAATGCTGCTTCTCCAAACAAGGAGCTAG
CTAAAGAATTTTTGGAAAATTACTTGTTAACTGACGAAGGTTTGGAGGCCGTTAACAAGGACAAGCCATT
GGGTGCTGTCGCTTTGAAATCTTACGAAGAAGAATTGGCTAAGGATCCCAGAATTGCCGCTACCATGGAG
AACGCCCAAAAGGGTGAAATTATGCCAAACATCCCACAAATGTCAGCCTTCTGGTACGCAGTTAGGACTG
CCGTGATTAATGCTGCTTCCGGTAGACAAACCGTCGACGAAGCATTAAAAGATGCTCAAACGTAAACAGG
CCCCTTTTCCTTTGTCGATATCATGTAATTAGTTATGTCACGCTTACATTCACGCCCTCCTCCCACATCC
GCTCTAACCGAAAAGGAAGGAGTTAGACAACCTGAAGTCTAGGTCCCTATTTATTTTTTTTAATAGTTAT
GTTAGTATTAAGAACGTTATTTATATTTCAAATTTTTCTTTTTTTTCTGTACAAAGCGGCCGCCGAACCA
CTAGTGCACTGCAGTACACGGTTTCCTTGAAATTTTTTTGATTCGGTAATCTCCGAACAGAAGGAAGAAC
GAAGGAAGGAGCACAGACTTAGATTGGTATATATACGCATATGTAGTGTTGAAGAAACATGAAATTGCCC
AGTATTCTTAACCCAACTGCACAGAACAAAAACGTGCAGGAAACGAAGATAAATCATGTCGAAAGCTACA
TATAAGGAACGTGCTGCTACTCATCCTAGTCCTGTTGCTGCCAAGCTATTTAATATCATGCACGAAAAGC
AAACAAACTTGTGTGCTTCATTGGATGTTCGTACCACCAAGGAATTACTGGAGTTAGTTGAAGCATTAGG
TCCCAAAATTTGTTTACTAAAAACACATGTGGATATCTTGACTGATTTTTCCATGGAGGGCACAGTTAAG
CCGCTAAAGGCATTATCCGCCAAGTACAATTTTTTACTCTTCGAGGACAGAAAATTTGCTGACATTGGTA
ATACAGTCAAATTGCAGTACTCTGCGGGTGTATACAGAATAGCAGAATGGGCAGACATTACGAATGCACA
CGGTGTGGTGGGCCCAGGTATTGTTAGCGGTTTGAAGCAGGCGGCAGAAGAAGTAACAAAGGAACCTAGA
GGCCTTTTGATGTTAGCAGAATTGTCATGCAAGGGCTCCCTATCTACTGGAGAATATACTAAGGGTACTG
TTGACATTGCGAAGAGCGACAAAGATTTTGTTATCGGCTTTATTGCTCAAAGAGACATGGGTGGAAGAGA
TGAAGGTTACGATTGGTTGATTATGACACCCGGTGTGGGTTTAGATGACAAGGGAGATGCATTGGGTCAA
CAGTATAGAACCGTGGATGATGTGGTTTCTACAGGATCTGACATTATTATTGTTGGAAGAGGACTATTTG
CAAAGGGAAGGGATGCTAAGGTAGAGGGTGAACGTTACAGAAAAGCAGGCTGGGAAGCATATTTGAGAAG
ATGCGGCCAGCAAAACTAAAAAACTGTATTATAAGTAAATGCATGTATACTAAACTCACAAATTAGAGCT
TCAATTTAATTATATCAGTTATTACCCGAGTAACGAAGCATCTGTGCTTCATTTTGTAGAACAAAAATGC
AACGCGAGAGCGCTAATTTTTCAAACAAAGAATCTGAGCTGCATTTTTACAGAACAGAAATGCAACGCGA
AAGCGCTATTTTACCAACGAAGAATCTGTGCTTCATTTTTGTAAAACAAAAATGCAACGCGAGAGCGCTA
ATTTTTCAAACAAAGAATCTGAGCTGCATTTTTACAGAACAGAAATGCAACGCGAGAGCGCTATTTTACC
AACAAAGAATCTATACTTCTTTTTTGTTCTACAAAAATGCATCCCGAGAGCGCTATTTTTCTAACAAAGC
ATCTTAGATTACTTTTTTTCTCCTTTGTGCGCTCTATAATGCAGTCTCTTGATAACTTTTTGCACTGTAG
GTCCGTTAAGGTTAGAAGAAGGCTACTTTGGTGTCTATTTTCTCTTCCATAAAAAAAGCCTGACTCCACT
TCCCGCGTTTACTGATTACTAGCGAAGCTGCGGGTGCATTTTTTCAAGATAAAGGCATCCCCGATTATAT
TCTATACCGATGTGGATTGCGCATACTTTGTGAACAGAAAGTGATAGCGTTGATGATTCTTCATTGGTCA
GAAAATTATGAACGGTTTCTTCTATTTTGTCTCTATATACTACGTATAGGAAATGTTTACATTTTCGTAT
TGTTTTCGATTCACTCTATGAATAGTTCTTACTACAATTTTTTTGTCTAAAGAGTAATACTAGAGATAAA
CATAAAAAATGTAGAGGTCGAGTTTAGATGCAAGTTCAAGGAGCGAAAGGTGGATGGGTAGGTTATATAG
GGATATAGCACAGAGATATATAGCAAAGAGATACTTTTGAGCAATGTTTGTGGAAGCGGTATTCGCAATA
TTTTAGTAGCTCGTTACAGTCCGGTGCGTTTTTGGTTTTTTGAAAGTGCGTCATCAGAGCGCTTTTGGTT
TTCAAAAGCGCTCTGAAGTTCCTATACTTTCTAGCTAGAGAATAGGAACTTCCCGAGCGGCCGCGTGTTA
CAAGCTTGACTCCAGCGTAACTGGACTGCAATCAACTCACTGGCTCACCTTCACGGGTGGGCCTTTCTTC
GGTAGAAAATCAAAGGATCTTCTTGAGATCCTTTTTTTCTGCGCGTAATCTGCTGCTTGCAAACAAAAAA
ACCACCGCTACCAGCGGTGGTTTGTTTGCCGGATCAAGAGCTACCAACTCTTTTTCCGAGGTAACTGGCT
TCAGCAGAGCGCAGATACCAAATACTGTTCTTCTAGTGTAGCCGTAGTTAGGCCACCACTTCAAGAACTC
TGTAGCACCGCCTACATACCTCGCTCTGCTAATCCTGTTACCAGTGGCTGCTGCCAGTGGCGATAAGTCG
TGTCTTACCGGGTTGGACTCAAGACGATAGTTACCGGATAAGGCGCAGCGGTCGGGCTGAACGGGGGGTT
CGTGCACACAGCCCAGCTTGGAGCGAACGACCTACACCGAACTGAGATACCTACAGCGTGAGCTATGAGA
AAGCGCCACGCTTCCCGAAGGGAGAAAGGCGGACAGGTATCCGGTAAGCGGCAGGGTCGGAACAGGAGAG
CGCACGAGGGAGCTTCCAGGGGTAAACGCCTGGTATCTTTATAGTCCTGTCGGGTTTCGCCACCTCTGAC
TTGAGCATCGATTTTTGTGATGCTCGTCAGGGGGGCGGAGCCTATGGAAAAACGCCAGCAACGCAGAAAG
GCCCACCCGAAGGTGAGCCAGGTGATTACATTTGGGCCCTCATCAGAGGTTTTCACCGTCATCACCGAAA
CGCGCGAGGCAGCTGCGGTAAAGCTCATCAGCGTGGTCGTGAAGCGATTCACAGATGTCTGCCTGTTCAT
CCGCGTCCAGCTCGTTGAGTTTCTCCAGAAGCGTTAATGTCTGGCTTCTGATAAAGCGGGCCATGTTAAG
GGCGGTTTTTTCCTGTTTGGTCACTTACCAATGCTTAATCAGTGAGGCACCTATCTCAGCGATCTGTCTA
TTTCGTTCATCCATAGTTGCCTGACTCCCCGTCGTGTAGATAACTACGATGCGGGAGGGCTTACCATCTG
GCCCCAGTGCTGCAATGATACCGCGAGACCCACGCTCACCGGCTCCAGATTTATCAGCAATAAACCAGCC
AGCCGGGAGGGCCGAGCGCAGAAGTGATCCTGCAACTTTATCCGCCTCCATCCAGTCTATTAATTGTTGC
CGGGAAGCTAGAGTAAGTAGTTCGCCAGTTAATAGTTTGCGCAACGTTGTTGCCATTGCTACAGGCATCG
TGGTGTCACGCTCGTCGTTTGGTATGGCTTCATTCAGCTCCGGTTCCCAACGATCAAGGCGAGTTACATG
ATCCCCCATGTTGTGCAAAAAAGCGGTTAGCTCCTTCGGTCCTCCGATCGTTGCCAGAAGTAAGTTGGCC
GCAGTGTTATCACTCATGGTTATGGCAGCACTGCATAATTCTCTTACTGTCATGCCATCCGTGAGATGCT
TTTCTGTGACTGGTGAGTACTCAACCAAGTCATTCTGAGAATAGTGTATGCGGCGACCGAGTTGCTCTTG
CCCGGCGTCAATACGGGATAATACCGCGCCACATAGCAGAACTTTAAAAGTGCTCATCATTGGAAAACGT
TCTTCGGGGCGTAAACTCTCAAGGATCTTACCGCTGTTGAGATCCAGTTCGATGTAACCCACTCGTGCAC
CCAACTGATCTTCAGCATCTTTTACTTTCACCAGCGTTTCTGGGTGAGCAAAAACAGGAAGGCAAAATGC
CGCAAAAAAGGGAATAAGGGCGACACGGAAATGTTGAATACTCATTTTAGCTTCCTTAGCTCCTGAAAAT
CTCGATAACTCAAAAAATACGCCCGGTAGTGATCTTATTTCATTATGGTGAAAGTTGGAACCTCTTACGT
GCCGATCAAGTCAAAAGCCTCCGGTCGGAGGCTTTTGACTTTCTGCTATGGAGGTCAGGTATGATTTAAA
TGGTCAGTTAGA
